Addgene plasmid #113940: pRSM41
Purpose: Constitutive bacterial expression of red fluorescent Ca2+ sensor REX-GECO1
Depositing lab: Robert Campbell & Thomas Hughes. Depositing organization: Montana State University. Publication: Understanding the Fluorescence Change in Red Genetically Encoded Calcium Ion Indicators. Molina RS, Qian Y, Wu J, Shen Y, Campbell RE, Drobizhev M, Hughes TE. Biophys J. 2019 May 21;116(10):1873-1886. doi: 10.1016/j.bpj.2019.04.007. Epub 2019 Apr 13. PubMed 31054773.
Backbone
  Vector backbone: pUE
  Backbone size w/o insert (bp): 2846
  Total vector size (bp): 4100
  Vector type: Bacterial Expression
Growth in bacteria
  Bacterial resistance: Kanamycin, 50 μg/mL
  Growth temperature: 37°C
  Growth strain: DH5alpha
  Copy number: High Copy
Gene/Insert
  Gene/Insert name: REX-GECO1
  Species: Synthetic
  Insert size (bp): 1254
  GenBank ID: KP091743
  Tag / fusion protein: 6xHis (N terminal on insert)
  Cloning method: Ligation Independent Cloning
  Sequencing primers: 5′ T7; 3′ T7term
Resource information
  A portion of this plasmid was derived from a plasmid made by: Robert Campbell, University of Alberta.
Terms and licenses: Academic/Nonprofit Terms; Industry Terms: Not Available to Industry
Depositor comments: Please visit https://www.biorxiv.org/content/early/2018/10/04/435891 for bioRxiv preprint.
How to cite: pRSM41 was a gift from Robert Campbell & Thomas Hughes (Addgene plasmid # 113940 ; http://n2t.net/addgene:113940 ; RRID:Addgene_113940)
