[The description below was written by a language model from this plasmid's Addgene catalogue record and pLannotate feature annotations shown in this document.]
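Description:
pRSM41 is a 4.1 kb high-copy bacterial expression plasmid built on the pUE backbone for constitutive production of the red fluorescent calcium indicator REX-GECO1 in E. coli. It replicates from a ColE1/pUC-type origin and is selected with kanamycin through a Tn5 aminoglycoside phosphotransferase (NeoR/KanR) gene driven by the bla (AmpR) promoter. An f1 phage origin is also present, along with short remnants of lacZα, lacI and an RSF origin that appear to be cloning leftovers rather than functional parts. The two sequence records, one from the depositor and one from repository sequencing, have the same length and essentially the same annotated features in the same order, differing only in where numbering begins.

The roughly 1.25 kb synthetic insert was introduced by ligation-independent cloning. Its reading frame begins with an N-terminal leader containing a 6xHis tag (picked up by the annotation as a capTEV fragment), the T7 gene 10 leader and an Xpress epitope with an enterokinase site. The sensor follows in the usual GECO layout: a calmodulin-binding peptide from smooth muscle myosin light chain kinase, a red fluorescent protein domain, and calmodulin. The fluorescent domain is labelled as a HyPerRed fragment, which most likely reflects sequence similarity to a related red fluorescent protein scaffold rather than any peroxide-sensing function. Calcium-dependent binding of calmodulin to the peptide alters the chromophore environment and so changes fluorescence. A T7 promoter, a gene 10 ribosome binding site and a T7 terminator flank the cassette, but the element responsible for the stated constitutive expression is not annotated. The His tag suits purification of the protein, consistent with the associated study of the fluorescence mechanism of red calcium indicators.
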