Features (pLannotate 1.2.2; 16 found; start..end, strand, type, name):
      4..51      +  terminator     T7 terminator: transcription terminator for bacteriophage T7 RNA polymerase
     77..143     +  CDS            lacZα (fragment): LacZα fragment of β-galactosidase; lacZ fragment
    148..576     +  rep_origin     f1 ori (sequence partly withheld): f1 bacteriophage origin of replication; arrow indicates direction of (+) strand synthesis
    629..733     +  promoter       AmpR promoter: bla
    734..1528    +  CDS            NeoR/KanR: aminoglycoside phosphotransferase from Tn5; aph(3')-II (or nptII); confers resistance to neomycin, kanamycin, and G418 (Geneticin®)
   1699..2287    +  rep_origin     ori: high-copy-number ColE1/pMB1/pBR322/pUC origin of replication
   2470..2523    +  CDS            lacI (fragment): lac repressor; lacI; The lac repressor binds to the lac operator to inhibit transcription in E. coli. This inhibition can be relieved by adding lactose or isopropyl-β-D-thiogalactopyranoside (IPTG).
   2543..2561    +  promoter       T7 promoter: promoter for bacteriophage T7 RNA polymerase
   2645..2664    +  RBS            RBS (fragment): efficient ribosome binding site from bacteriophage T7 gene 10 (Olins and Rangwala, 1989)
   2687..2707    +  CDS            capTEV™ (fragment): composite tag for in vivo biotinylation, TEV protease cleavage, and 6xHis tagging
   2708..2740    +  CDS            T7 tag (gene 10 leader): leader peptide from bacteriophage T7 gene 10 promotes efficient translation in E. coli
   2744..2767    +  CDS            Xpress™ tag: Xpress™ epitope tag, including an enterokinase recognition and cleavage site
   2789..2845    +  CDS            calmodulin-binding peptide: calmodulin-binding peptide from avian smooth muscle myosin light chain kinase
   2851..3574    +  CDS            HyPerRed (fragment): red fluorescent genetically encoded indicator for H2O2 ()
   3583..4025    +  CDS            calmodulin (fragment): calcium-binding protein
   4047..4096    +  CDS            SET1 (fragment): solubility-enhancement tag derived from T7 phage gene 10B
>Addgene plasmid #113940 | pRSM41 | depositor full sequence | sequence record 215161 | pRSM41 sequence 4100 bps
TAACTAGCATAACCCCTTGGGGCCTCTAAACGGGTCTTGAGGGGTTTTTTGCTGAAAGGAGGAACTATAT
CCGGATCTGGCGTAATAGCGAAGAGGCCCGCACCGATCGCCCTTCCCAACAGTTGCGCAGCCTGAATGGC
GAATGGG
[124 nt withheld, positions 148-271]
C
[91 nt withheld, positions 273-363]
A
[49 nt withheld, positions 365-413]
CCTTTGACGTTGGAGTCCACGTTCTTT
[37 nt withheld, positions 441-477]
ACCCTATCTCGGTCTATTCTTTTGATTTATAAGGGATTTTGCCGATTTCGGCCTATTGGTTAAAAAATGA
GCTGATTTAACAAAAATTTAACGCGAATTTTAACAAAATATTAACGCTTACAATTTAGGTGGCACTTTTC
GGGGAAATGTGCGCGGAACCCCTATTTGTTTATTTTTCTAAATACATTCAAATATGTATCCGCTCATGAG
ACAATAACCCTGATAAATGCTTCAATAATATTGAAAAAGGAAGAGTATGATTGAACAAGATGGATTGCAC
GCAGGTTCTCCGGCCGCTTGGGTGGAGAGGCTATTCGGCTATGACTGGGCACAACAGACAATCGGCTGCT
CTGATGCCGCCGTGTTCCGGCTGTCAGCGCAGGGGCGCCCGGTTCTTTTTGTCAAGACCGACCTGTCCGG
TGCCCTGAATGAACTGCAAGACGAGGCAGCGCGGCTATCGTGGCTGGCCACGACGGGCGTTCCTTGCGCA
GCTGTGCTCGACGTTGTCACTGAAGCGGGAAGGGACTGGCTGCTATTGGGCGAAGTGCCGGGGCAGGATC
TCCTGTCATCTCACCTTGCTCCTGCCGAGAAAGTATCCATCATGGCTGATGCAATGCGGCGGCTGCATAC
GCTTGATCCGGCTACCTGCCCATTCGACCACCAAGCGAAACATCGCATCGAGCGAGCACGTACTCGGATG
GAAGCCGGTCTTGTCGATCAGGATGATCTGGACGAAGAGCATCAGGGGCTCGCGCCAGCCGAACTGTTCG
CCAGGCTCAAGGCGAGCATGCCCGACGGCGAGGATCTCGTCGTGACCCATGGCGATGCCTGCTTGCCGAA
TATCATGGTGGAAAATGGCCGCTTTTCTGGATTCATCGACTGTGGCCGGCTGGGTGTGGCGGACCGCTAT
CAGGACATAGCGTTGGCTACCCGTGATATTGCTGAAGAGCTTGGCGGCGAATGGGCTGACCGCTTCCTCG
TGCTTTACGGTATCGCCGCTCCCGATTCGCAGCGCATCGCCTTCTATCGCCTTCTTGACGAGTTCTTCTG
ACTGTCAGACCAAGTTTACTCATATATACTTTAGATTGATTTAAAACTTCATTTTTAATTTAAAAGGATC
TAGGTGAAGATCCTTTTTGATAATCTCATGACCAAAATCCCTTAACGTGAGTTTTCGTTCCACTGAGCGT
CAGACCCCGTAGAAAAGATCAAAGGATCTTCTTGAGATCCTTTTTTTCTGCGCGTAATCTGCTGCTTGCA
AACAAAAAAACCACCGCTACCAGCGGTGGTTTGTTTGCCGGATCAAGAGCTACCAACTCTTTTTCCGAAG
GTAACTGGCTTCAGCAGAGCGCAGATACCAAATACTGTTCTTCTAGTGTAGCCGTAGTTAGGCCACCACT
TCAAGAACTCTGTAGCACCGCCTACATACCTCGCTCTGCTAATCCTGTTACCAGTGGCTGCTGCCAGTGG
CGATAAGTCGTGTCTTACCGGGTTGGACTCAAGACGATAGTTACCGGATAAGGCGCAGCGGTCGGGCTGA
ACGGGGGGTTCGTGCACACAGCCCAGCTTGGAGCGAACGACCTACACCGAACTGAGATACCTACAGCGTG
AGCTATGAGAAAGCGCCACGCTTCCCGAAGGGAGAAAGGCGGACAGGTATCCGGTAAGCGGCAGGGTCGG
AACAGGAGAGCGCACGAGGGAGCTTCCAGGGGGAAACGCCTGGTATCTTTATAGTCCTGTCGGGTTTCGC
CACCTCTGACTTGAGCGTCGATTTTTGTGATGCTCGTCAGGGGGGCGGAGCCTATGGAAAAACGCCAGCA
ACGCGGCCTTTTTACGGTTCCTGGCCTTTTGCTGGCCTTTTGCTCACATGTTCTTTCCTGCGTTATCCCC
TGATTCTGTGGATAACCGTATTACCGCCTTTGAGTGAGCTGATACCGCTCGCCGCAGCCGAACGACCGAG
CGCAGCGAGTCAGTGAGCGAGGAAGCGGAAGAGCGCCCAATACGCAAACCGCCTCTCCCCGCGCGTTGGC
CGATTCATTAATGCAGGATCTCGATCCCGCGAAATTAATACGACTCACTATAGGGAGACCACAACGGTTT
CCCTCTAGAATCACCGAGTTTATTCTTGACACCTGATGCGATGAATGATATAATAGGAAAGTACTGTTTT
GTTTAACTTTAAGAAGGGGATATACATATGCGGGGTTCTCATCATCATCATCATCATGGTATGGCTAGCA
TGACTGGTGGACAGCAAATGGGTCGGGATCTGTACGACGATGACGATAAGGATCCGATGGTCGACTCATC
ACGTCGTAAGTGGAATAAGGCAGGTCACGCAGTCAGAGCTATAGGTCGGCTGAGCTCACGTTGGGTTTCC
GAGTGGATGTACCCCGAGGACGGCGCCCTGAAGAGCGTGATCAAGGAGGGGTTGAGGCTGAAGGACGGCG
GCCACTACGCCGCCGAGGTCAGGACCACCTACAAGGCCAAAAAGCCCGTGCAGCTGCCCGGCGCCTACAT
CGTCGACATCAAGTTGGACATCGTGTCCCACAACGAGGACTACACCATCGTGGAACAGTGCGAACGCGCC
GAGGGCCGCCACCCCACCGGCGGCATGGTCGGGCTGTACAAGGGAGGTACAGGCGGGAGTCTGGTGAGCA
AGGGCGAGGAGGATAACATGGCCATCATCAAGGAGTTCATGCGCTTCAAGGTGCACATGGAGGGCTCCGT
GAACGGCCACGAGTTCGAGATCGAGGGCGAGGGCGAGGGCCGCCCCTACGAGGCCTTTCAGACCGCTAAG
CTGAAGGTGACCAAGGGTGGCCCCCTGCCCTTCGCCTGGGACATCCTGTCCCTTCAGTTCATGTACGGCT
CCAAGGCCTACATTAAGCACCCAGCCGACATCCCCGACTACTTCAAGCTGTCCTTCCCCGAGGGCTTCAG
GTGGGAGCGCGTGATGATCTTCGAGGACGGCGGCATTATTCACGTTAACCAGGACTCCTCCCTGCAGGAC
GGCGTATTCATCTACAAGGTGAAGCTGCGCGGCACCAACTTCCCCCCCGACGGCCCCGTAATGCAGAAGA
AGACCATGGGCTGGGAGCCTACGCGTGACCAACTGACTGAAGAGCAGATCGCAGAGTTTAAAGAGGCTTT
CTCCCTATTTGACAAGGACGGGGATGGGACGATAACAACCAAGGAGCTGGGGACGGTGTTGCGGTCTCTG
GGGCAGAACCCCACAGAAGCAGAGCTGCAGGACATGATCAATGAAGTAGATGCCGACGGTGACGGCACAT
TCGACTTCCCTGAGTTCCTGACGATGATGGCAAGGAAAATGAATGACTCAGACAGTGAAGAGGAAATTAG
AGAAGCGTTCCGCGTGTTTGATAAGGACGGCAATGGCTACATCGGCGCAGCAGAGCTTCGCCACGTGATG
ACAGACCTTGGAGAGAAGTTAACAGATGAGGAGGTTGATGAAATGATCAGGGTAGCAGACATCGATGGGG
ATGGTCAGGTAAACTACGAAGAGTTTGTACAAATGATGACAGCGAAGTAGGAATTCGAAGCTTGATCCGG
CTGCTAACAAAGCCCGAAAGGAAGCTGAGTTGGCTGCTGCCACCGCTGAGCAA
