Features (pLannotate 1.2.2; 17 found; start..end, strand, type, name):
      1..28      +  rep_origin     RSF ori (fragment): Plasmids containing the RSF 1030 origin of replication can be propagated in E. coli cells that contain additional plasmids with compatible origins.
     30..83      +  CDS            lacI (fragment): lac repressor; lacI; The lac repressor binds to the lac operator to inhibit transcription in E. coli. This inhibition can be relieved by adding lactose or isopropyl-β-D-thiogalactopyranoside (IPTG).
    103..121     +  promoter       T7 promoter: promoter for bacteriophage T7 RNA polymerase
    205..227     +  RBS            RBS: efficient ribosome binding site from bacteriophage T7 gene 10 (Olins and Rangwala, 1989)
    247..267     +  CDS            capTEV™ (fragment): composite tag for in vivo biotinylation, TEV protease cleavage, and 6xHis tagging
    268..300     +  CDS            T7 tag (gene 10 leader): leader peptide from bacteriophage T7 gene 10 promotes efficient translation in E. coli
    304..327     +  CDS            Xpress™ tag: Xpress™ epitope tag, including an enterokinase recognition and cleavage site
    349..405     +  CDS            calmodulin-binding peptide: calmodulin-binding peptide from avian smooth muscle myosin light chain kinase
    411..1134    +  CDS            HyPerRed (fragment): red fluorescent genetically encoded indicator for H2O2 ()
   1143..1585    +  CDS            calmodulin (fragment): calcium-binding protein
   1607..1656    +  CDS            SET1 (fragment): solubility-enhancement tag derived from T7 phage gene 10B
   1664..1711    +  terminator     T7 terminator: transcription terminator for bacteriophage T7 RNA polymerase
   1737..1803    +  CDS            lacZα (fragment): LacZα fragment of β-galactosidase; lacZ fragment
   1808..2236    +  rep_origin     f1 ori (sequence partly withheld): f1 bacteriophage origin of replication; arrow indicates direction of (+) strand synthesis
   2289..2393    +  promoter       AmpR promoter: bla
   2394..3188    +  CDS            NeoR/KanR: aminoglycoside phosphotransferase from Tn5; aph(3')-II (or nptII); confers resistance to neomycin, kanamycin, and G418 (Geneticin®)
   3359..3947    +  rep_origin     ori: high-copy-number ColE1/pMB1/pBR322/pUC origin of replication
>Addgene plasmid #113940 | pRSM41 | addgene full sequence | sequence record 220795 | Addgene NGS Result
AGCGAGTCAGTGAGCGAGGAAGCGGAAGAGCGCCCAATACGCAAACCGCCTCTCCCCGCGCGTTGGCCGA
TTCATTAATGCAGGATCTCGATCCCGCGAAATTAATACGACTCACTATAGGGAGACCACAACGGTTTCCC
TCTAGAATCACCGAGTTTATTCTTGACACCTGATGCGATGAATGATATAATAGGAAAGTACTGTTTTGTT
TAACTTTAAGAAGGAGATATACATATGCGGGGTTCTCATCATCATCATCATCATGGTATGGCTAGCATGA
CTGGTGGACAGCAAATGGGTCGGGATCTGTACGACGATGACGATAAGGATCCGATGGTCGACTCATCACG
TCGTAAGTGGAATAAGGCAGGTCACGCAGTCAGAGCTATAGGTCGGCTGAGCTCACGTTGGGTTTCCGAG
TGGATGTACCCCGAGGACGGCGCCCTGAAGAGCGTGATCAAGGAGGGGTTGAGGCTGAAGGACGGCGGCC
ACTACGCCGCCGAGGTCAGGACCACCTACAAGGCCAAAAAGCCCGTGCAGCTGCCCGGCGCCTACATCGT
CGACATCAAGTTGGACATCGTGTCCCACAACGAGGACTACACCATCGTGGAACAGTGCGAACGCGCCGAG
GGCCGCCACCCCACCGGCGGCATGGTCGGGCTGTACAAGGGAGGTACAGGCGGGAGTCTGGTGAGCAAGG
GCGAGGAGGATAACATGGCCATCATCAAGGAGTTCATGCGCTTCAAGGTGCACATGGAGGGCTCCGTGAA
CGGCCACGAGTTCGAGATCGAGGGCGAGGGCGAGGGCCGCCCCTACGAGGCCTTTCAGACCGCTAAGCTG
AAGGTGACCAAGGGTGGCCCCCTGCCCTTCGCCTGGGACATCCTGTCCCTTCAGTTCATGTACGGCTCCA
AGGCCTACATTAAGCACCCAGCCGACATCCCCGACTACTTCAAGCTGTCCTTCCCCGAGGGCTTCAGGTG
GGAGCGCGTGATGATCTTCGAGGACGGCGGCATTATTCACGTTAACCAGGACTCCTCCCTGCAGGACGGC
GTATTCATCTACAAGGTGAAGCTGCGCGGCACCAACTTCCCCCCCGACGGCCCCGTAATGCAGAAGAAGA
CCATGGGCTGGGAGCCTACGCGTGACCAACTGACTGAAGAGCAGATCGCAGAGTTTAAAGAGGCTTTCTC
CCTATTTGACAAGGACGGGGATGGGACGATAACAACCAAGGAGCTGGGGACGGTGTTGCGGTCTCTGGGG
CAGAACCCCACAGAAGCAGAGCTGCAGGACATGATCAATGAAGTAGATGCCGACGGTGACGGCACATTCG
ACTTCCCTGAGTTCCTGACGATGATGGCAAGGAAAATGAATGACTCAGACAGTGAAGAGGAAATTAGAGA
AGCGTTCCGCGTGTTTGATAAGGACGGCAATGGCTACATCGGCGCAGCAGAGCTTCGCCACGTGATGACA
GACCTTGGAGAGAAGTTAACAGATGAGGAGGTTGATGAAATGATCAGGGTAGCAGACATCGATGGGGATG
GTCAGGTAAACTACGAAGAGTTTGTACAAATGATGACAGCGAAGTAGGAATTCGAAGCTTGATCCGGCTG
CTAACAAAGCCCGAAAGGAAGCTGAGTTGGCTGCTGCCACCGCTGAGCAATAACTAGCATAACCCCTTGG
GGCCTCTAAACGGGTCTTGAGGGGTTTTTTGCTGAAAGGAGGAACTATATCCGGATCTGGCGTAATAGCG
AAGAGGCCAGCACCGATCGCCCTTCCCAACAGTTGCGCAGCCTGAATGGCGAATGGG
[124 nt withheld, positions 1808-1931]
C
[91 nt withheld, positions 1933-2023]
A
[49 nt withheld, positions 2025-2073]
CCTTTGACGTTGGAGTCCACGTTCTTT
[37 nt withheld, positions 2101-2137]
ACCCTATCTCGGTCTATTCTTTTGATTTATAAGGGATTTTGCCGATTTCGGCCTATTGGTTAAAAAATGA
GCTGATTTAACAAAAATTTAACGCGAATTTTAACAAAATATTAACGCTTACAATTTAGGTGGCACTTTTC
GGGGAAATGTGCGCGGAACCCCTATTTGTTTATTTTTCTAAATACATTCAAATATGTATCCGCTCATGAG
ACAATAACCCTGATAAATGCTTCAATAATATTGAAAAAGGAAGAGTATGATTGAACAAGATGGATTGCAC
GCAGGTTCTCCGGCCGCTTGGGTGGAGAGGCTATTCGGCTATGACTGGGCACAACAGACAATCGGCTGCT
CTGATGCCGCCGTGTTCCGGCTGTCAGCGCAGGGGCGCCCGGTTCTTTTTGTCAAGACCGACCTGTCCGG
TGCCCTGAATGAACTGCAAGACGAGGCAGCGCGGCTATCGTGGCTGGCCACGACGGGCGTTCCTTGCGCA
GCTGTGCTCGACGTTGTCACTGAAGCGGGAAGGGACTGGCTGCTATTGGGCGAAGTGCCGGGGCAGGATC
TCCTGTCATCTCACCTTGCTCCTGCCGAGAAAGTATCCATCATGGCTGATGCAATGCGGCGGCTGCATAC
GCTTGATCCGGCTACCTGCCCATTCGACCACCAAGCGAAACATCGCATCGAGCGAGCACGTACTCGGATG
GAAGCCGGTCTTGTCGATCAGGATGATCTGGACGAAGAGCATCAGGGGCTCGCGCCAGCCGAACTGTTCG
CCAGGCTCAAGGCGAGCATGCCCGACGGCGAGGATCTCGTCGTGACCCATGGCGATGCCTGCTTGCCGAA
TATCATGGTGGAAAATGGCCGCTTTTCTGGATTCATCGACTGTGGCCGGCTGGGTGTGGCGGACCGCTAT
CAGGACATAGCGTTGGCTACCCGTGATATTGCTGAAGAGCTTGGCGGCGAATGGGCTGACCGCTTCCTCG
TGCTTTACGGTATCGCCGCTCCCGATTCGCAGCGCATCGCCTTCTATCGCCTTCTTGACGAGTTCTTCTG
ACTGTCAGACCAAGTTTACTCATATATACTTTAGATTGATTTAAAACTTCATTTTTAATTTAAAAGGATC
TAGGTGAAGATCCTTTTTGATAATCTCATGACCAAAATCCCTTAACGTGAGTTTTCGTTCCACTGAGCGT
CAGACCCCGTAGAAAAGATCAAAGGATCTTCTTGAGATCCTTTTTTTCTGCGCGTAATCTGCTGCTTGCA
AACAAAAAAACCACCGCTACCAGCGGTGGTTTGTTTGCCGGATCAAGAGCTACCAACTCTTTTTCCGAAG
GTAACTGGCTTCAGCAGAGCGCAGATACCAAATACTGTTCTTCTAGTGTAGCCGTAGTTAGGCCACCACT
TCAAGAACTCTGTAGCACCGCCTACATACCTCGCTCTGCTAATCCTGTTACCAGTGGCTGCTGCCAGTGG
CGATAAGTCGTGTCTTACCGGGTTGGACTCAAGACGATAGTTACCGGATAAGGCGCAGCGGTCGGGCTGA
ACGGGGGGTTCGTGCACACAGCCCAGCTTGGAGCGAACGACCTACACCGAACTGAGATACCTACAGCGTG
AGCTATGAGAAAGCGCCACGCTTCCCGAAGGGAGAAAGGCGGACAGGTATCCGGTAAGCGGCAGGGTCGG
AACAGGAGAGCGCACGAGGGAGCTTCCAGGGGGAAACGCCTGGTATCTTTATAGTCCTGTCGGGTTTCGC
CACCTCTGACTTGAGCGTCGATTTTTGTGATGCTCGTCAGGGGGGCGGAGCCTATGGAAAAACGCCAGCA
ACGCGGCCTTTTTACGGTTCCTGGCCTTTTGCTGGCCTTTTGCTCACATGTTCTTTCCTGCGTTATCCCC
TGATTCTGTGGATAACCGTATTACCGCCTTTGAGTGAGCTGATACCGCTCGCCGCAGCCGAACGACCGAG
CGC
